>Addgene plasmid #173082 | CoV-NSP3-c001 | addgene full sequence | sequence record 349878 | Addgene NGS Result
ATGCACCATCATCATCATCATGTGAGCAAGGGCGAGGAGCTGTTCACCGGGGTGGTGCCCATCCTGGTCG
AGCTGGACGGCGACGTAAACGGCCACAGGTTCAGCGTGTCCGGCGAGGGCGAGGGCGATGCCACCTACGG
CAAGCTGACCCTGAAGTTCATCTGCACCACCGGCAAGCTGCCCGTGCCCTGGCCCACCCTCGTGACCACC
CTGACCTGGGGCGTGCAGTGCTTCGCCCGCTACCCCGACCACATGAAGCAGCACGACTTCTTCAAGTCCG
CCATGCCCGAAGGCTACGTCCAGGAGCGTACCATCTTCTTCAAGGACGACGGCAACTACAAGACCCGCGC
CGAGGTGAAGTTCGAGGGCGACACCCTGGTGAACCGCATCGAGCTGAAGGGCATCGACTTCAAGGAGGAC
GGCAACATCCTGGGGCACAAGCTGGAGTACAACGCCATCAGCGACAACGTCTATATCACCGCCGACAAGC
AGAAGAACGGCATCAAGGCCCACTTCAAGATCCGCCACAACATCGAGGACGGCAGCGTGCAGCTCGCCGA
CCACTACCAGCAGAACACCCCCATCGGCGACGGCCCCGTGCTGCTGCCCGACAACCACTACCTGAGCACC
CAGTCCAAGCTGAGCAAAGACCCCAACGAGAAGCGCGATCACATGGTCCTGCTGGAGTTCGTGACCGCCG
CCGGGATCACTCTCGGCATGGACGAGCTGTACAAGTCTTCTGGTGTAGATCTGGGTACCGAGAACTTGTA
CTTCCAATCCATGGAGGAACCCGTAAACCAATTCACTGGTTATTTGAAGTTAACGGATAACGTGGCGATC
AAATGTGTGGATATTGTTAAGGAAGCTCAGAGCGCCAATCCGATGGTAATCGTGAACGCTGCTAATATCC
ATTTAAAGCATGGAGGGGGGGTTGCTGGGGCATTAAATAAGGCAACAAACGGTGCCATGCAAAAAGAGTC
TGACGACTATATCAAACTTAACGGCCCCCTGACAGTGGGTGGTTCGTGTCTTTTGTCGGGTCATAATCTT
GCGAAGAAATGTTTACACGTAGTAGGGCCAAATTTAAATGCCGGTGAAGACATCCAGTTGTTGAAGGCAG
CCTATGAAAATTTCAATTCCCAGGACATTCTTCTGGCACCACTGCTTAGTGCTGGCATTTTTGGAGCTAA
ACCTTTACAGTCATTGCAAGTATGCGTCCAGACCGTACGCACACAAGTGTATATTGCCGTGAACGATAAG
GCACTTTACGAGCAAGTCGTCATGGACTATCTTGATAACTTGAAATAGGACGGTCTCCAGTAAAGGTGGA
TACGGATCCGAATTCGAGCTCCGTCGACAAGCTTGCGGCCGCACTCGAGCACCACCACCACCACCACTGA
GATCCGGCTGCTAACAAAGCCCGAAAGGAAGCTGAGTTGGCTGCTGCCACCGCTGAGCAATAACTAGCAT
AACCCCTTGGGGCCTCTAAACGGGTCTTGAGGGGTTTTTTGCTGAAAGGAGGAACTATATCCGGATTGGC
GAATGGG
[124 nt withheld, positions 1548-1671]
C
[91 nt withheld, positions 1673-1763]
A
[49 nt withheld, positions 1765-1813]
CCTTTGACGTTGGAGTCCACGTTCTTT
[37 nt withheld, positions 1841-1877]
ACCCTATCTCGGTCTATTCTTTTGATTTATAAGGGATTTTGCCGATTTCGGCCTATTGGTTAAAAAATGA
GCTGATTTAACAAAAATTTAACGCGAATTTTAACAAAATATTAACGCTTACAATTTAGGTGGCACTTTTC
GGGGAAATGTGCGCGGAACCCCTATTTGTTTATTTTTCTAAATACATTCAAATATGTATCCGCTCATGAA
TTAATTCTTAGAAAAACTCATCGAGCATCAAATGAAACTGCAATTTATTCATATCAGGATTATCAATACC
ATATTTTTGAAAAAGCCGTTTCTGTAATGAAGGAGAAAACTCACCGAGGCAGTTCCATAGGATGGCAAGA
TCCTGGTATCGGTCTGCGATTCCGACTCGTCCAACATCAATACAACCTATTAATTTCCCCTCGTCAAAAA
TAAGGTTATCAAGTGAGAAATCACCATGAGTGACGACTGAATCCGGTGAGAATGGCAAAAGTTTATGCAT
TTCTTTCCAGACTTGTTCAACAGGCCAGCCATTACGCTCGTCATCAAAATCACTCGCATCAACCAAACCG
TTATTCATTCGTGATTGCGCCTGAGCGAGACGAAATACGCGATCGCTGTTAAAAGGACAATTACAAACAG
GAATCGAATGCAACCGGCGCAGGAACACTGCCAGCGCATCAACAATATTTTCACCTGAATCAGGATATTC
TTCTAATACCTGGAATGCTGTTTTCCCGGGGATCGCAGTGGTGAGTAACCATGCATCATCAGGAGTACGG
ATAAAATGCTTGATGGTCGGAAGAGGCATAAATTCCGTCAGCCAGTTTAGTCTGACCATCTCATCTGTAA
CATCATTGGCAACGCTACCTTTGCCATGTTTCAGAAACAACTCTGGCGCATCGGGCTTCCCATACAATCG
ATAGATTGTCGCACCTGATTGCCCGACATTATCGCGAGCCCATTTATACCCATATAAATCAGCATCCATG
TTGGAATTTAATCGCGGCCTAGAGCAAGACGTTTCCCGTTGAATATGGCTCATAACACCCCTTGTATTAC
TGTTTATGTAAGCAGACAGTTTTATTGTTCATGACCAAAATCCCTTAACGTGAGTTTTCGTTCCACTGAG
CGTCAGACCCCGTAGAAAAGATCAAAGGATCTTCTTGAGATCCTTTTTTTCTGCGCGTAATCTGCTGCTT
GCAAACAAAAAAACCACCGCTACCAGCGGTGGTTTGTTTGCCGGATCAAGAGCTACCAACTCTTTTTCCG
AAGGTAACTGGCTTCAGCAGAGCGCAGATACCAAATACTGTCCTTCTAGTGTAGCCGTAGTTAGGCCACC
ACTTCAAGAACTCTGTAGCACCGCCTACATACCTCGCTCTGCTAATCCTGTTACCAGTGGCTGCTGCCAG
TGGCGATAAGTCGTGTCTTACCGGGTTGGACTCAAGACGATAGTTACCGGATAAGGCGCAGCGGTCGGGC
TGAACGGGGGGTTCGTGCACACAGCCCAGCTTGGAGCGAACGACCTACACCGAACTGAGATACCTACAGC
GTGAGCTATGAGAAAGCGCCACGCTTCCCGAAGGGAGAAAGGCGGACAGGTATCCGGTAAGCGGCAGGGT
CGGAACAGGAGAGCGCACGAGGGAGCTTCCAGGGGGAAACGCCTGGTATCTTTATAGTCCTGTCGGGTTT
CGCCACCTCTGACTTGAGCGTCGATTTTTGTGATGCTCGTCAGGGGGGCGGAGCCTATGGAAAAACGCCA
GCAACGCGGCCTTTTTACGGTTCCTGGCCTTTTGCTGGCCTTTTGCTCACATGTTCTTTCCTGCGTTATC
CCCTGATTCTGTGGATAACCGTATTACCGCCTTTGAGTGAGCTGATACCGCTCGCCGCAGCCGAACGACC
GAGCGCAGCGAGTCAGTGAGCGAGGAAGCGGAAGAGCGCCTGATGCGGTATTTTCTCCTTACGCATCTGT
GCGGTATTTCACACCGCAATGGTGCACTCTCAGTACAATCTGCTCTGATGCCGCATAGTTAAGCCAGTAT
ACACTCCGCTATCGCTACGTGACTGGGTCATGGCTGCGCCCCGACACCCGCCAACACCCGCTGACGCGCC
CTGACGGGCTTGTCTGCTCCCGGCATCCGCTTACAGACAAGCTGTGACCGTCTCCGGGAGCTGCATGTGT
CAGAGGTTTTCACCGTCATCACCGAAACGCGCGAGGCAGCTGCGGTAAAGCTCATCAGCGTGGTCGTGAA
GCGATTCACAGATGTCTGCCTGTTCATCCGCGTCCAGCTCGTTGAGTTTCTCCAGAAGCGTTAATGTCTG
GCTTCTGATAAAGCGGGCCATGTTAAGGGCGGTTTTTTCCTGTTTGGTCACTGATGCCTCCGTGTAAGGG
GGATTTCTGTTCATGGGGGTAATGATACCGATGAAACGAGAGAGGATGCTCACGATACGGGTTACTGATG
ATGAACATGCCCGGTTACTGGAACGTTGTGAGGGTAAACAACTGGCGGTATGGATGCGGCGGGACCAGAG
AAAAATCACTCAGGGTCAATGCCAGCGCTTCGTTAATACAGATGTAGGTGTTCCACAGGGTAGCCAGCAG
CATCCTGCGATGCAGATCCGGAACATAATGGTGCAGGGCGCTGACTTCCGCGTTTCCAGACTTTACGAAA
CACGGAAACCGAAGACCATTCATGTTGTTGCTCAGGTCGCAGACGTTTTGCAGCAGCAGTCGCTTCACGT
TCGCTCGCGTATCGGTGATTCATTCTGCTAACCAGTAAGGCAACCCCGCCAGCCTAGCCGGGTCCTCAAC
GACAGGAGCACGATCATGCGCACCCGTGGGGCCGCCATGCCGGCGATAATGGCCTGCTTCTCGCCGAAAC
GTTTGGTGGCGGGACCAGTGACGAAGGCTTGAGCGAGGGCGTGCAAGATTCCGAATACCGCAAGCGACAG
GCCGATCATCGTCGCGCTCCAGCGAAAGCGGTCCTCGCCGAAAATGACCCAGAGCGCTGCCGGCACCTGT
CCTACGAGTTGCATGATAAAGAAGACAGTCATAAGTGCGGCGACGATAGTCATGCCCCGCGCCCACCGGA
AGGAGCTGACTGGGTTGAAGGCTCTCAAGGGCATCGGTCGAGATCCCGGTGCCTAATGAGTGAGCTAACT
TACATTAATTGCGTTGCGCTCACTGCCCGCTTTCCAGTCGGGAAACCTGTCGTGCCAGCTGCATTAATGA
ATCGGCCAACGCGCGGGGAGAGGCGGTTTGCGTATTGGGCGCCAGGGTGGTTTTTCTTTTCACCAGTGAG
ACGGGCAACAGCTGATTGCCCTTCACCGCCTGGCCCTGAGAGAGTTGCAGCAAGCGGTCCACGCTGGTTT
GCCCCAGCAGGCGAAAATCCTGTTTGATGGTGGTTAACGGCGGGATATAACATGAGCTGTCTTCGGTATC
GTCGTATCCCACTACCGAGATATCCGCACCAACGCGCAGCCCGGACTCGGTAATGGCGCGCATTGCGCCC
AGCGCCATCTGATCGTTGGCAACCAGCATCGCAGTGGGAACGATGCCCTCATTCAGCATTTGCATGGTTT
GTTGAAAACCGGACATGGCACTCCAGTCGCCTTCCCGTTCCGCTATCGGCTGAATTTGATTGCGAGTGAG
ATATTTATGCCAGCCAGCCAGACGCAGACGCGCCGAGACAGAACTTAATGGGCCCGCTAACAGCGCGATT
TGCTGGTGACCCAATGCGACCAGATGCTCCACGCCCAGTCGCGTACCGTCTTCATGGGAGAAAATAATAC
TGTTGATGGGTGTCTGGTCAGAGACATCAAGAAATAACGCCGGAACATTAGTGCAGGCAGCTTCCACAGC
AATGGCATCCTGGTCATCCAGCGGATAGTTAATGATCAGCCCACTGACGCGTTGCGCGAGAAGATTGTGC
ACCGCCGCTTTACAGGCTTCGACGCCGCTTCGTTCTACCATCGACACCACCACGCTGGCACCCAGTTGAT
CGGCGCGAGATTTAATCGCCGCGACAATTTGCGACGGCGCGTGCAGGGCCAGACTGGAGGTGGCAACGCC
AATCAGCAACGACTGTTTGCCCGCCAGTTGTTGTGCCACGCGGTTGGGAATGTAATTCAGCTCCGCCATC
GCCGCTTCCACTTTTTCCCGCGTTTTCGCAGAAACGTGGCTGGCCTGGTTCACCACGCGGGAAACGGTCT
GATAAGAGACACCGGCATACTCTGCGACATCGTATAACGTTACTGGTTTCACATTCACCACCCTGAATTG
ACTCTCTTCCGGGCGCTATCATGCCATACCGCGAAAGGTTTTGCGCCATTCGATGGTGTCCGGGATCTCG
ACGCTCTCCCTTATGCGACTCCTGCATTAGGAAGCAGCCCAGTAGTAGGTTGAGGCCGTTGAGCACCGCC
GCCGCAAGGAATGGTGCATGCAAGGAGATGGCGCCCAACAGTCCCCCGGCCACGGGGCCTGCCACCATAC
CCACGCCGAAACAAGCGCTCATGAGCCCGAAGTGGCGAGCCCGATCTTCCCCATCGGTGATGTCGGCGAT
ATAGGCGCCAGCAACCGCACCTGTGGCGCCGGTGATGCCGGCCACGATGCGTCCGGCGTAGAGGATCGAG
ATCTCGATCCCGCGAAATTAATACGACTCACTATAGGGGAATTGTGAGCGGATAACAATTCCCCTCTAGA
AATAATTTTGTTTAACTTTAAGAAGGAGATATACAT
Features (pLannotate 1.2.2; 20 found; start..end, strand, type, name):
     22..736     +  CDS            mCerulean (fragment): enhanced monomeric variant of CFP (Rizzo et al., 2004) mammalian codon-optimized
    784..1305    +  CDS            R1A_SARS (fragment): Experimental evidence at protein level: Swiss-Prot protein existence level 1. [Non-structural protein 10]: Plays a pivotal role in viral transcription by stimulating both nsp14 3'-5' exoribonuclease and nsp16 2'-O-methyltransferase activities. Therefore plays an essential role in viral mRNAs cap methylation. From Severe acute respiratory syndrome coronavirus (SARS-CoV).
   1380..1397    +  CDS            9xHis (fragment): 9xHis affinity tag
   1407..1456    +  CDS            SET1 (fragment): solubility-enhancement tag derived from T7 phage gene 10B
   1464..1511    +  terminator     T7 terminator: transcription terminator for bacteriophage T7 RNA polymerase
   1548..1976    +  rep_origin     f1 ori (sequence partly withheld): f1 bacteriophage origin of replication; arrow indicates direction of (+) strand synthesis
   2029..2086    +  promoter       AmpR promoter (fragment): bla
   2095..2910    -  CDS            KanR: aminoglycoside phosphotransferase; aph(3')-Ia; confers resistance to kanamycin in bacteria or G418 (Geneticin®) in eukaryotes
   3032..3620    +  rep_origin     ori: high-copy-number ColE1/pMB1/pBR322/pUC origin of replication
   3806..3945    -  misc_feature   bom: basis of mobility region from pBR322
   4047..4238    -  CDS            rop: Rop protein, which maintains plasmids at low copy number; rop
   4255..4635    +  CDS            YPB1_ECOLX: Protein predicted: Swiss-Prot protein existence level 4. From Escherichia coli.
   4707..4998    -  CDS            TcR (fragment): tetracycline efflux protein; tet; confers resistance to tetracycline
   5013..5034    -  protein_bind   CAP binding site: CAP binding activates transcription in the presence of cAMP. E. coli catabolite activator protein
   5047..6129    -  CDS            lacI: lac repressor; lacI; The lac repressor binds to the lac operator to inhibit transcription in E. coli. This inhibition can be relieved by adding lactose or isopropyl-β-D-thiogalactopyranoside (IPTG).
   6130..6207    -  promoter       lacI promoter: lacI
   6215..6494    -  CDS            TcR (fragment): tetracycline efflux protein; tet; confers resistance to tetracycline
   6516..6534    +  promoter       T7 promoter: promoter for bacteriophage T7 RNA polymerase
   6535..6559    +  protein_bind   lac operator: The lac repressor binds to the lac operator to inhibit transcription in E. coli. This inhibition can be relieved by adding lactose or isopropyl-β-D-thiogalactopyranoside (IPTG). lac repressor encoded by lacI
   6574..6596    +  RBS            RBS: efficient ribosome binding site from bacteriophage T7 gene 10 (Olins and Rangwala, 1989)
