[The description below was written by a language model from this plasmid's Addgene catalogue record and pLannotate feature annotations shown in this document.]
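Description:
CoV-NSP3-c001 is a bacterial expression plasmid built on the pNIC-CFP backbone for producing a fluorescent fusion protein in E. coli. The insert, cloned by ligation-independent cloning, is a codon-optimized fragment of the SARS-CoV replicase polyprotein gene (rep) spanning residues E1000 to K1173. The plasmid name points to the nsp3 region of the polyprotein. The automated annotation confirms a match to the SARS-CoV replicase polyprotein 1a, but the functional text attached to it describes nsp10 and is generic to the database entry rather than specific to this fragment. The fragment is fused downstream of mCerulean, a monomeric cyan fluorescent protein supplied by the backbone as an N-terminal tag.

Expression follows the standard pET-type arrangement. A T7 promoter with an adjacent lac operator and a T7 gene 10 ribosome binding site drive the fusion, a T7 terminator closes the unit, and a plasmid-borne lacI gene supplies repressor so that transcription is IPTG-inducible in hosts providing T7 RNA polymerase. Partial matches to a polyhistidine tag and a solubility tag lie between the insert and the terminator, but the record does not indicate whether they are translated as part of the product. The plasmid is selected with kanamycin through an aph(3')-Ia gene and replicates from a pBR322-type origin accompanied by rop and bom, consistent with its low-copy listing. An f1 origin and remnants of a tetracycline resistance gene are also present. The associated publication describes a molecular toolbox for ADP-ribosyl binding proteins, so the construct presumably supplies a CFP-labelled viral domain for fluorescence-based binding studies, although the record states only recombinant fusion protein expression as its purpose.
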