Addgene plasmid #173082: CoV-NSP3-c001
Purpose: Expression of recombinant fusion protein in E. coli
Depositing lab: Lari Lehtiö. Depositing organization: University of Oulu. Publication: A molecular toolbox for ADP-ribosyl binding proteins. Sowa ST, Galera-Prat A, Wazir S, Alanen HI, Maksimainen MM, Lehtio L. Cell Rep Methods. 2021 Dec 20;1(8):100121. doi: 10.1016/j.crmeth.2021.100121. Epub 2021 Nov 11. PubMed 34786571.
Backbone
  Vector backbone: pNIC-CFP
  Vector type: Bacterial Expression
Growth in bacteria
  Bacterial resistance: Kanamycin, 50 μg/mL
  Growth temperature: 37°C
  Growth strain: DH5alpha
  Copy number: Low Copy
Gene/Insert
  Gene/Insert name: rep
  Species: Severe acute respiratory syndrome coronavirus (SARS-CoV)
  Mutation: E1000-K1173, codon optimized
  Tag / fusion protein: mCerulean (N terminal on backbone)
  Cloning method: Ligation Independent Cloning
Terms and licenses: Academic/Nonprofit Terms; Industry Terms: Not Available to Industry
Depositor comments: Please visit https://www.biorxiv.org/content/10.1101/2021.05.31.445082v2 for bioRxiv preprint.
How to cite: CoV-NSP3-c001 was a gift from Lari Lehtiö (Addgene plasmid # 173082 ; http://n2t.net/addgene:173082 ; RRID:Addgene_173082)
